Addgene plasmid #20724: FUW-tetO-hSOX2
Depositing lab: Rudolf Jaenisch. Depositing organization: Whitehead Institute for Biomedical Research. Publication: A drug-inducible system for direct reprogramming of human somatic cells to pluripotency. Hockemeyer D, Soldner F, Cook EG, Gao Q, Mitalipova M, Jaenisch R. Cell Stem Cell. 2008 Sep 11. 3(3):346-53. 10.1016/j.stem.2008.08.014 PubMed 18786421.
Backbone
  Vector backbone: FUW
  Backbone manufacturer: Carlos Lois
  Backbone size w/o insert (bp): 8382
  Vector type: Mammalian Expression, Lentiviral
Growth in bacteria
  Bacterial resistance: Ampicillin, 100 μg/mL
  Growth temperature: 37°C
  Growth strain: Stbl3
  Growth instructions: TOP10, 37C
  Copy number: High Copy
Gene/Insert
  Gene/Insert name: SOX2
  Species: H. sapiens (human)
  Insert size (bp): 966
  Entrez Gene: SOX2 (a.k.a. ANOP3, MCOPS3)
  Cloning method: Restriction Enzyme; 5′ cloning site EcoRI (not destroyed); 3′ cloning site EcoRI (not destroyed)
  Sequencing primers: 5′ LNCX
Terms and licenses: Academic/Nonprofit Terms; Industry Terms: Not Available to Industry
How to cite: FUW-tetO-hSOX2 was a gift from Rudolf Jaenisch (Addgene plasmid # 20724 ; http://n2t.net/addgene:20724 ; RRID:Addgene_20724)
