[The description below was written by a language model from this plasmid's Addgene catalogue record and pLannotate feature annotations shown in this document.]
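Description:
FUW-tetO-hSOX2 is a lentiviral mammalian expression plasmid built on the FUW backbone. It carries human SOX2 under doxycycline-inducible control. In bacteria it is maintained through a high-copy ColE1/pUC-type origin and selected with ampicillin (AmpR, β-lactamase). An f1 origin is also present. Outside the viral transfer region, the annotated 9,348 nt sequence contains an SV40 promoter/EM7 promoter–BleoR cassette with an SV40 poly(A) signal. This cassette would confer bleomycin/Zeocin resistance in principle, but because it lies outside the LTRs it would not be packaged into virus.

The viral genome is transcribed from a CMV enhancer/promoter fused to a truncated HIV-1 5' LTR. This arrangement is typical of Tat-independent lentiviral vectors. Downstream come the Ψ packaging signal with a gag fragment, the Rev response element for Rev-dependent nuclear export of the genomic RNA, and the cPPT/CTS, which aids nuclear import of the reverse-transcribed genome. The internal expression cassette consists of a tetracycline response element with seven tetO copies joined to a minimal CMV promoter. This drives the SOX2 coding sequence, which was cloned between EcoRI sites, and a WPRE follows to enhance transcript stability and expression. A truncated 3' LTR and a bGH poly(A) signal close the unit.

Because the TRE/minimal promoter is silent on its own, SOX2 expression requires a tetracycline-controlled transactivator supplied separately, along with inducer. The plasmid itself encodes no transactivator. According to the associated publication, the construct belongs to a drug-inducible system for direct reprogramming of human somatic cells to pluripotency, where SOX2 serves as one of the reprogramming factors.
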