Features (pLannotate 1.2.2; 32 found; start..end, strand, type, name):
      7..386     +  enhancer       CMV enhancer: human cytomegalovirus immediate early enhancer
    387..586     +  promoter       CMV promoter: human cytomegalovirus (CMV) immediate early promoter
    604..784     +  LTR            5' LTR (truncated): truncated 5' long terminal repeat (LTR) from HIV-1
    831..956     +  misc_feature   HIV-1 Ψ: packaging signal of human immunodeficiency virus type 1
    940..1303    +  CDS            HIV-1 gag (fragment): gag protein from human immunodeficiency virus 1; gag
   1449..1682    +  misc_feature   RRE: The Rev response element (RRE) of HIV-1 allows for Rev-dependent mRNA export from the nucleus to the cytoplasm.
   2059..2159    +  CDS            Rev (fragment): human immunodeficiency virus 1 (HIV-1) Rev protein; rev; enhances nuclear export of unspliced and incompletely spliced viral mRNAs
   2209..2326    +  misc_feature   cPPT/CTS: central polypurine tract and central termination sequence of HIV-1
   2385..2655    +  protein_bind   tetracycline response element: contains seven copies of the tetracycline operator tetO tetracycline repressor TetR
   2666..2683    +  misc_feature   MCS (fragment): pUC18/19 multiple cloning site
   2688..2725    +  promoter       minimal CMV promoter: human cytomegalovirus (CMV) immediate early promoter
   2831..3781    +  CDS            SOX2: SOX2_HUMAN - Experimental evidence at protein level: Swiss-Prot protein existence level 1. Transcription factor that forms a trimeric complex with OCT4 on DNA and controls the expression of a number of genes involved in embryonic development such as YES1, FGF4, UTF1 and ZFP206 (By similarity). Binds to the proximal enhancer region of NANOG (By similarity). Critical for early embryogenesis and for embryonic stem cell pluripotency (PubMed:18035408). Downstream SRRT target that mediates the promotion of neural stem cell self-renewal (By similarity). Keeps neural cells undifferentiated by countera
   3785..3809    +  misc_feature   MCS (fragment): pBluescript multiple cloning site
   3809..4397    +  misc_feature   WPRE: woodchuck hepatitis virus posttranscriptional regulatory element
   4334..4915    +  CDS            nef (fragment): NEF_HV1H2 - Experimental evidence at protein level: Swiss-Prot protein existence level 1. Extracellular Nef protein targets CD4(+) T-lymphocytes for apoptosis by interacting with CXCR4 surface receptors. From Human immunodeficiency virus type 1 group M subtype B (isolate HXB2) (HIV-1).
   4922..5102    +  LTR            5' LTR (truncated): truncated 5' long terminal repeat (LTR) from HIV-1
   5134..5358    +  polyA_signal   bGH poly(A) signal: bovine growth hormone polyadenylation signal
   5362..5383    +  promoter       SV40 promoter (fragment): SV40 enhancer and early promoter
   5404..5832    +  rep_origin     f1 ori (sequence partly withheld): f1 bacteriophage origin of replication; arrow indicates direction of (+) strand synthesis
   5846..6175    +  promoter       SV40 promoter: SV40 enhancer and early promoter
   6223..6270    +  promoter       EM7 promoter: synthetic bacterial promoter&nbsp
   6289..6663    +  CDS            BleoR: antibiotic-binding protein; Sh ble from Streptoalloteichus hindustanus; confers resistance to bleomycin, phleomycin, and Zeocin™
   6673..6798    +  CDS            ble (fragment): BLE_KLEPN - Experimental evidence at protein level: Swiss-Prot protein existence level 1. Binding protein with a strong affinity to the bleomycin family of antibiotics. Binds to CL990; an antimitotic-antibiotic compound. From Klebsiella pneumoniae.
   6793..6914    +  polyA_signal   SV40 poly(A) signal: SV40 polyadenylation signal
   6987..7003    -  protein_bind   lac operator: The lac repressor binds to the lac operator to inhibit transcription in E. coli. This inhibition can be relieved by adding lactose or isopropyl-β-D-thiogalactopyranoside (IPTG). lac repressor encoded by lacI
   7011..7041    -  promoter       lac promoter: promoter for the E. coli lac operon
   7056..7077    -  protein_bind   CAP binding site: CAP binding activates transcription in the presence of cAMP. E. coli catabolite activator protein
   7090..7182    -  CDS            lacI (fragment): lac repressor; lacI; The lac repressor binds to the lac operator to inhibit transcription in E. coli. This inhibition can be relieved by adding lactose or isopropyl-β-D-thiogalactopyranoside (IPTG).
   7365..7953    -  rep_origin     ori: high-copy-number ColE1/pMB1/pBR322/pUC origin of replication
   8124..8984    -  CDS            AmpR: β-lactamase; bla; confers resistance to ampicillin, carbenicillin, and related antibiotics
   8985..9089    -  promoter       AmpR promoter: bla
   9148..9200    -  misc_feature   bom (fragment): basis of mobility region from pBR322
>Addgene plasmid #20724 | FUW-tetO-hSOX2 | depositor full sequence | sequence record 9629 | Author sequence
CGCGTTGACATTGATTATTGACTAGTTATTAATAGTAATCAATTACGGGGTCATTAGTTCATAGCCCATA
TATGGAGTTCCGCGTTACATAACTTACGGTAAATGGCCCGCCTGGCTGACCGCCCAACGACCCCCGCCCA
TTGACGTCAATAATGACGTATGTTCCCATAGTAACGCCAATAGGGACTTTCCATTGACGTCAATGGGTGG
AGTATTTACGGTAAACTGCCCACTTGGCAGTACATCAAGTGTATCATATGCCAAGTACGCCCCCTATTGA
CGTCAATGACGGTAAATGGCCCGCCTGGCATTATGCCCAGTACATGACCTTATGGGACTTTCCTACTTGG
CAGTACATCTACGTATTAGTCATCGCTATTACCATGGTGATGCGGTTTTGGCAGTACATCAATGGGCGTG
GATAGCGGTTTGACTCACGGGGATTTCCAAGTCTCCACCCCATTGACGTCAATGGGAGTTTGTTTTGGCA
CCAAAATCAACGGGACTTTCCAAAATGTCGTAACAACTCCGCCCCATTGACGCAAATGGGCGGTAGGCGT
GTACGGTGGGAGGTCTATATAAGCAGCGCGTTTTGCCTGTACTGGGTCTCTCTGGTTAGACCAGATCTGA
GCCTGGGAGCTCTCTGGCTAACTAGGGAACCCACTGCTTAAGCCTCAATAAAGCTTGCCTTGAGTGCTTC
AAGTAGTGTGTGCCCGTCTGTTGTGTGACTCTGGTAACTAGAGATCCCTCAGACCCTTTTAGTCAGTGTG
GAAAATCTCTAGCAGTGGCGCCCGAACAGGGACTTGAAAGCGAAAGGGAAACCAGAGGAGCTCTCTCGAC
GCAGGACTCGGCTTGCTGAAGCGCGCACGGCAAGAGGCGAGGGGCGGCGACTGGTGAGTACGCCAAAAAT
TTTGACTAGCGGAGGCTAGAAGGAGAGAGATGGGTGCGAGAGCGTCAGTATTAAGCGGGGGAGAATTAGA
TCGCGATGGGAAAAAATTCGGTTAAGGCCAGGGGGAAAGAAAAAATATAAATTAAAACATATAGTATGGG
CAAGCAGGGAGCTAGAACGATTCGCAGTTAATCCTGGCCTGTTAGAAACATCAGAAGGCTGTAGACAAAT
ACTGGGACAGCTACAACCATCCCTTCAGACAGGATCAGAAGAACTTAGATCATTATATAATACAGTAGCA
ACCCTCTATTGTGTGCATCAAAGGATAGAGATAAAAGACACCAAGGAAGCTTTAGACAAGATAGAGGAAG
AGCAAAACAAAAGTAAGACCACCGCACAGCAAGCGGCCGCTGATCTTCAGACCTGGAGGAGGAGATATGA
GGGACAATTGGAGAAGTGAATTATATAAATATAAAGTAGTAAAAATTGAACCATTAGGAGTAGCACCCAC
CAAGGCAAAGAGAAGAGTGGTGCAGAGAGAAAAAAGAGCAGTGGGAATAGGAGCTTTGTTCCTTGGGTTC
TTGGGAGCAGCAGGAAGCACTATGGGCGCAGCGTCAATGACGCTGACGGTACAGGCCAGACAATTATTGT
CTGGTATAGTGCAGCAGCAGAACAATTTGCTGAGGGCTATTGAGGCGCAACAGCATCTGTTGCAACTCAC
AGTCTGGGGCATCAAGCAGCTCCAGGCAAGAATCCTGGCTGTGGAAAGATACCTAAAGGATCAACAGCTC
CTGGGGATTTGGGGTTGCTCTGGAAAACTCATTTGCACCACTGCTGTGCCTTGGAATGCTAGTTGGAGTA
ATAAATCTCTGGAACAGATTTGGAATCACACGACCTGGATGGAGTGGGACAGAGAAATTAACAATTACAC
AAGCTTAATACACTCCTTAATTGAAGAATCGCAAAACCAGCAAGAAAAGAATGAACAAGAATTATTGGAA
TTAGATAAATGGGCAAGTTTGTGGAATTGGTTTAACATAACAAATTGGCTGTGGTATATAAAATTATTCA
TAATGATAGTAGGAGGCTTGGTAGGTTTAAGAATAGTTTTTGCTGTACTTTCTATAGTGAATAGAGTTAG
GCAGGGATATTCACCATTATCGTTTCAGACCCACCTCCCAACCCCGAGGGGACCCGACAGGCCCGAAGGA
ATAGAAGAAGAAGGTGGAGAGAGAGACAGAGACAGATCCATTCGATTAGTGAACGGATCGGCACTGCGTG
CGCCAATTCTGCAGACAAATGGCAGTATTCATCCACAATTTTAAAAGAAAAGGGGGGATTGGGGGGTACA
GTGCAGGGGAAAGAATAGTAGACATAATAGCAACAGACATACAAACTAAAGAATTACAAAAACAAATTAC
AAAAATTCAAAATTTTCGGGTTTATTACAGGGACAGCAGAGATCCAGTTTGGTTAATGATCTCGAGTTTA
CCACTCCCTATCAGTGATAGAGAAAAGTGAAAGTCGAGTTTACCACTCCCTATCAGTGATAGAGAAAAGT
GAAAGTCGAGTTTACCACTCCCTATCAGTGATAGAGAAAAGTGAAAGTCGAGTTTACCACTCCCTATCAG
TGATAGAGAAAAGTGAAAGTCGAGTTTACCACTCCCTATCAGTGATAGAGAAAAGTGAAAGTCGAGTTTA
CCACTCCCTATCAGTGATAGAGAAAAGTGAAAGTCGAGTTTACCACTCCCTATCAGTGATAGAGAAAAGT
GAAAGTCGAGCTCGGTACCCGGGTCGAGTAGGCGTGTACGGTGGGAGGCCTATATAAGCAGAGCTCGTTT
AGTGAACCGTCAGATCGCCTGGAGACGCCATCCACGCTGTTTTGACCTCCATAGAAGACACCGGGACCGA
TCCAGCCTCCGCGGCCCCGAATTCGCCACCATGTACAACATGATGGAGACGGAGCTGAAGCCGCCGGGCC
CGCAGCAAACTTCGGGGGGCGGCGGCGGCAACTCCACCGCGGCGGCGGCCGGCGGCAACCAGAAAAACAG
CCCGGACCGCGTCAAGCGGCCCATGAATGCCTTCATGGTGTGGTCCCGCGGGCAGCGGCGCAAGATGGCC
CAGGAGAACCCCAAGATGCACAACTCGGAGATCAGCAAGCGCCTGGGCGCCGAGTGGAAACTTTTGTCGG
AGACGGAGAAGCGGCCGTTCATCGACGAGGCTAAGCGGCTGCGAGCGCTGCACATGAAGGAGCACCCGGA
TTATAAATACCGGCCCCGGCGGAAAACCAAGACGCTCATGAAGAAGGATAAGTACACGCTGCCCGGCGGG
CTGCTGGCCCCCGGCGGCAATAGCATGGCGAGCGGGGTCGGGGTGGGCGCCGGCCTGGGCGCGGGCGTGA
ACCAGCGCATGGACAGTTACGCGCACATGAACGGCTGGAGCAACGGCAGCTACAGCATGATGCAGGACCA
GCTGGGCTACCCGCAGCACCCGGGCCTCAATGCGCACGGCGCAGCGCAGATGCAGCCCATGCACCGCTAC
GACGTGAGCGCCCTGCAGTACAACTCCATGACCAGCTCGCAGACCTACATGAACGGCTCGCCCACCTACA
GCATGTCCTACTCGCAGCAGGGCACCCCTGGCATGGCTCTTGGCTCCATGGGTTCGGTGGTCAAGTCCGA
GGCCAGCTCCAGCCCCCCTGTGGTTACCTCTTCCTCCCACTCCAGGGCGCCCTGCCAGGCCGGGGACCTC
CGGGACATGATCAGCATGTATCTCCCCGGCGCCGAGGTGCCGGAACCCGCCGCCCCCAGCAGACTTCACA
TGTCCCAGCACTACCAGAGCGGCCCGGTGCCCGGCACGGCCATTAACGGCACACTGCCCCTCTCACACAT
GTGAGAATTCGATATCAAGCTTATCGATAATCAACCTCTGGATTACAAAATTTGTGAAAGATTGACTGGT
ATTCTTAACTATGTTGCTCCTTTTACGCTATGTGGATACGCTGCTTTAATGCCTTTGTATCATGCTATTG
CTTCCCGTATGGCTTTCATTTTCTCCTCCTTGTATAAATCCTGGTTGCTGTCTCTTTATGAGGAGTTGTG
GCCCGTTGTCAGGCAACGTGGCGTGGTGTGCACTGTGTTTGCTGACGCAACCCCCACTGGTTGGGGCATT
GCCACCACCTGTCAGCTCCTTTCCGGGACTTTCGCTTTCCCCCTCCCTATTGCCACGGCGGAACTCATCG
CCGCCTGCCTTGCCCGCTGCTGGACAGGGGCTCGGCTGTTGGGCACTGACAATTCCGTGGTGTTGTCGGG
GAAATCATCGTCCTTTCCTTGGCTGCTCGCCTGTGTTGCCACCTGGATTCTGCGCGGGACGTCCTTCTGC
TACGTCCCTTCGGCCCTCAATCCAGCGGACCTTCCTTCCCGCGGCCTGCTGCCGGCTCTGCGGCCTCTTC
CGCGTCTTCGCCTTCGCCCTCAGACGAGTCGGATCTCCCTTTGGGCCGCCTCCCCGCATCGATACCGTCG
ACCTCGAGACCTAGAAAAACATGGAGCAATCACAAGTAGCAATACAGCAGCTACCAATGCTGATTGTGCC
TGGCTAGAAGCACAAGAGGAGGAGGAGGTGGGTTTTCCAGTCACACCTCAGGTACCTTTAAGACCAATGA
CTTACAAGGCAGCTGTAGATCTTAGCCACTTTTTAAAAGAAAAGGGGGGACTGGAAGGGCTAATTCACTC
CCAACGAAGACAAGATATCCTTGATCTGTGGATCTACCACACACAAGGCTACTTCCCTGATTGGCAGAAC
TACACACCAGGGCCAGGGATCAGATATCCACTGACCTTTGGATGGTGCTACAAGCTAGTACCAGTTGAGC
AAGAGAAGGTAGAAGAAGCCAATGAAGGAGAGAACACCCGCTTGTTACACCCTGTGAGCCTGCATGGGAT
GGATGACCCGGAGAGAGAAGTATTAGAGTGGAGGTTTGACAGCCGCCTAGCATTTCATCACATGGCCCGA
GAGCTGCATCCGGACTGTACTGGGTCTCTCTGGTTAGACCAGATCTGAGCCTGGGAGCTCTCTGGCTAAC
TAGGGAACCCACTGCTTAAGCCTCAATAAAGCTTGCCTTGAGTGCTTCAAGTAGTGTGTGCCCGTCTGTT
GTGTGACTCTGGTAACTAGAGATCCCTCAGACCCTTTTAGTCAGTGTGGAAAATCTCTAGCAGGGCCCGT
TTAAACCCGCTGATCAGCCTCGACTGTGCCTTCTAGTTGCCAGCCATCTGTTGTTTGCCCCTCCCCCGTG
CCTTCCTTGACCCTGGAAGGTGCCACTCCCACTGTCCTTTCCTAATAAAATGAGGAAATTGCATCGCATT
GTCTGAGTAGGTGTCATTCTATTCTGGGGGGTGGGGTGGGGCAGGACAGCAAGGGGGAGGATTGGGAAGA
CAATAGCAGGCATGCTGGGGATGCGGTGGGCTCTATGGCTTCTGAGGCGGAAAGAACCAGCTGGGGCTCT
AGGGGGTATCCCC
[124 nt withheld, positions 5404-5527]
C
[91 nt withheld, positions 5529-5619]
A
[49 nt withheld, positions 5621-5669]
CCTTTGACGTTGGAGTCCACGTTCTTT
[37 nt withheld, positions 5697-5733]
ACCCTATCTCGGTCTATTCTTTTGATTTATAAGGGATTTTGCCGATTTCGGCCTATTGGTTAAAAAATGA
GCTGATTTAACAAAAATTTAACGCGAATTAATTCTGTGGAATGTGTGTCAGTTAGGGTGTGGAAAGTCCC
CAGGCTCCCCAGCAGGCAGAAGTATGCAAAGCATGCATCTCAATTAGTCAGCAACCAGGTGTGGAAAGTC
CCCAGGCTCCCCAGCAGGCAGAAGTATGCAAAGCATGCATCTCAATTAGTCAGCAACCATAGTCCCGCCC
CTAACTCCGCCCATCCCGCCCCTAACTCCGCCCAGTTCCGCCCATTCTCCGCCCCATGGCTGACTAATTT
TTTTTATTTATGCAGAGGCCGAGGCCGCCTCTGCCTCTGAGCTATTCCAGAAGTAGTGAGGAGGCTTTTT
TGGAGGCCTAGGCTTTTGCAAAAAGCTCCCGGGAGCTTGTATATCCATTTTCGGATCTGATCAGCACGTG
TTGACAATTAATCATCGGCATAGTATATCGGCATAGTATAATACGACAAGGTGAGGAACTAAACCATGGC
CAAGTTGACCAGTGCCGTTCCGGTGCTCACCGCGCGCGACGTCGCCGGAGCGGTCGAGTTCTGGACCGAC
CGGCTCGGGTTCTCCCGGGACTTCGTGGAGGACGACTTCGCCGGTGTGGTCCGGGACGACGTGACCCTGT
TCATCAGCGCGGTCCAGGACCAGGTGGTGCCGGACAACACCCTGGCCTGGGTGTGGGTGCGCGGCCTGGA
CGAGCTGTACGCCGAGTGGTCGGAGGTCGTGTCCACGAACTTCCGGGACGCCTCCGGGCCGGCCATGACC
GAGATCGGCGAGCAGCCGTGGGGGCGGGAGTTCGCCCTGCGCGACCCGGCCGGCAACTGCGTGCACTTCG
TGGCCGAGGAGCAGGACTGACACGTGCTACGAGATTTCGATTCCACCGCCGCCTTCTATGAAAGGTTGGG
CTTCGGAATCGTTTTCCGGGACGCCGGCTGGATGATCCTCCAGCGCGGGGATCTCATGCTGGAGTTCTTC
GCCCACCCCAACTTGTTTATTGCAGCTTATAATGGTTACAAATAAAGCAATAGCATCACAAATTTCACAA
ATAAAGCATTTTTTTCACTGCATTCTAGTTGTGGTTTGTCCAAACTCATCAATGTATCTTATCATGTCTG
TATACCGTCGACCTCTAGCTAGAGCTTGGCGTAATCATGGTCATAGCTGTTTCCTGTGTGAAATTGTTAT
CCGCTCACAATTCCACACAACATACGAGCCGGAAGCATAAAGTGTAAAGCCTGGGGTGCCTAATGAGTGA
GCTAACTCACATTAATTGCGTTGCGCTCACTGCCCGCTTTCCAGTCGGGAAACCTGTCGTGCCAGCTGCA
TTAATGAATCGGCCAACGCGCGGGGAGAGGCGGTTTGCGTATTGGGCGCTCTTCCGCTTCCTCGCTCACT
GACTCGCTGCGCTCGGTCGTTCGGCTGCGGCGAGCGGTATCAGCTCACTCAAAGGCGGTAATACGGTTAT
CCACAGAATCAGGGGATAACGCAGGAAAGAACATGTGAGCAAAAGGCCAGCAAAAGGCCAGGAACCGTAA
AAAGGCCGCGTTGCTGGCGTTTTTCCATAGGCTCCGCCCCCCTGACGAGCATCACAAAAATCGACGCTCA
AGTCAGAGGTGGCGAAACCCGACAGGACTATAAAGATACCAGGCGTTTCCCCCTGGAAGCTCCCTCGTGC
GCTCTCCTGTTCCGACCCTGCCGCTTACCGGATACCTGTCCGCCTTTCTCCCTTCGGGAAGCGTGGCGCT
TTCTCATAGCTCACGCTGTAGGTATCTCAGTTCGGTGTAGGTCGTTCGCTCCAAGCTGGGCTGTGTGCAC
GAACCCCCCGTTCAGCCCGACCGCTGCGCCTTATCCGGTAACTATCGTCTTGAGTCCAACCCGGTAAGAC
ACGACTTATCGCCACTGGCAGCAGCCACTGGTAACAGGATTAGCAGAGCGAGGTATGTAGGCGGTGCTAC
AGAGTTCTTGAAGTGGTGGCCTAACTACGGCTACACTAGAAGAACAGTATTTGGTATCTGCGCTCTGCTG
AAGCCAGTTACCTTCGGAAAAAGAGTTGGTAGCTCTTGATCCGGCAAACAAACCACCGCTGGTAGCGGTG
GTTTTTTTGTTTGCAAGCAGCAGATTACGCGCAGAAAAAAAGGATCTCAAGAAGATCCTTTGATCTTTTC
TACGGGGTCTGACGCTCAGTGGAACGAAAACTCACGTTAAGGGATTTTGGTCATGAGATTATCAAAAAGG
ATCTTCACCTAGATCCTTTTAAATTAAAAATGAAGTTTTAAATCAATCTAAAGTATATATGAGTAAACTT
GGTCTGACAGTTACCAATGCTTAATCAGTGAGGCACCTATCTCAGCGATCTGTCTATTTCGTTCATCCAT
AGTTGCCTGACTCCCCGTCGTGTAGATAACTACGATACGGGAGGGCTTACCATCTGGCCCCAGTGCTGCA
ATGATACCGCGAGACCCACGCTCACCGGCTCCAGATTTATCAGCAATAAACCAGCCAGCCGGAAGGGCCG
AGCGCAGAAGTGGTCCTGCAACTTTATCCGCCTCCATCCAGTCTATTAATTGTTGCCGGGAAGCTAGAGT
AAGTAGTTCGCCAGTTAATAGTTTGCGCAACGTTGTTGCCATTGCTACAGGCATCGTGGTGTCACGCTCG
TCGTTTGGTATGGCTTCATTCAGCTCCGGTTCCCAACGATCAAGGCGAGTTACATGATCCCCCATGTTGT
GCAAAAAAGCGGTTAGCTCCTTCGGTCCTCCGATCGTTGTCAGAAGTAAGTTGGCCGCAGTGTTATCACT
CATGGTTATGGCAGCACTGCATAATTCTCTTACTGTCATGCCATCCGTAAGATGCTTTTCTGTGACTGGT
GAGTACTCAACCAAGTCATTCTGAGAATAGTGTATGCGGCGACCGAGTTGCTCTTGCCCGGCGTCAATAC
GGGATAATACCGCGCCACATAGCAGAACTTTAAAAGTGCTCATCATTGGAAAACGTTCTTCGGGGCGAAA
ACTCTCAAGGATCTTACCGCTGTTGAGATCCAGTTCGATGTAACCCACTCGTGCACCCAACTGATCTTCA
GCATCTTTTACTTTCACCAGCGTTTCTGGGTGAGCAAAAACAGGAAGGCAAAATGCCGCAAAAAAGGGAA
TAAGGGCGACACGGAAATGTTGAATACTCATACTCTTCCTTTTTCAATATTATTGAAGCATTTATCAGGG
TTATTGTCTCATGAGCGGATACATATTTGAATGTATTTAGAAAAATAAACAAATAGGGGTTCCGCGCACA
TTTCCCCGAAAAGTGCCACCTGACGTCGACGGATCGGGAGATCTCCCGATCCCCTATGGTGCACTCTCAG
TACAATCTGCTCTGATGCCGCATAGTTAAGCCAGTATCTGCTCCCTGCTTGTGTGTTGGAGGTCGCTGAG
TAGTGCGCGAGCAAAATTTAAGCTACAACAAGGCAAGGCTTGACCGACAATTGCATGAAGAATCTGCTTA
GGGTTAGGCGTTTTGCGCTGCTTCGCGATGTACGGGCCAGATATA
