>Addgene plasmid #20724 | FUW-tetO-hSOX2 | addgene partial sequence | sequence record 38669 | LNCX 5'-AGCTCGTTTAGTGAACCGTCAGATC-3'
TTTTGACCTCCATAGAAGACACCGGGACCGATCCAGCCTCCGCGGCCCCGAATTCGCCACCATGTACAAC
ATGATGGAGACGGAGCTGAAGCCGCCGGGCCCGCAGCAAACTTCGGGGGGCGGCGGCGGCAACTCCACCG
CGGCGGCGGCCGGCGGCAACCAGAAAAACAGCCCGGACCGCGTCAAGCGGCCCATGAATGCCTTCATGGT
GTGGTCCCGCGGGCAGCGGCGCAAGATGGCCCAGGAGAACCCCAAGATGCACAACTCGGAGATCAGCAAG
CGCCTGGGCGCCGAGTGGAAACTTTTGTCGGAGACGGAGAAGCGGCCGTTCATCGACGAGGCTAAGCGGC
TGCGAGCGCTGCACATGAAGGAGCACCCGGATTATAAATACCGGCCCCGGCGGAAAACCAAGACGCTCAT
GAAGAAGGATAAGTACACGCTGCCCGGCGGGCTGCTGGCCCCCGGCGGCAATAGCATGGCGAGCGGGGTC
GGGGTGGGCGCCGGCCTGGGCGCGGGCGTGAACCAGCGCATGGACAGTTACGCGCACATGAACGGCTGGA
GCAACGGCAGCTACAGCATGATGCAGGACCAGCTGGGCTACCCGCAGCACCCGGGCCTCAATGCGCACGG
CGCAGCGCAGATGCAGCCCATGCACCGCTACGACGTGAGCGCCCTGCAGTACAACTCCATGACCAGCTCG
CAGACCTACATGAACGGCTCGCCCACCTACAGCATGTCCTACTCGCAGCAGGGCACCCCTGGCATGGCTC
TTGGCTCCATGGGTTCGGTGGTCAAGTCCGAGGCCAGCTCCAG
